>Addgene plasmid #120329 | pMOD3-mClover-Sh_ble | depositor full sequence | sequence record 232342 | pMOD3-mClover-Sh_ble
TCGCGCGTTTCGGTGATGACGGTGAAAACCTCTGACACATGCAGCTCCCGGAGACGGTCACAGCTTGTCT
GTAAGCGGATGCCGGGAGCAGACAAGCCCGTCAGGGCGCGTCAGCGGGTGTTGGCGGGTGTCGGGGCTGG
CTTAACTATGCGGCATCAGAGCAGATTGTACTGAGAGTGCACCATATGCGGTGTGAAATACCGCACAGAT
GCGTAAGGAGAAAATACCGCATCAGGCGCCATTCGCCATTCAGGCTGCGCAACTGTTGGGAAGGGCGATC
GGTGCGGGCCTCTTCGCTATTACGACAGCTGTCTCTTATACACATCTCAACCATCATCGATGAATTTTCT
CGGGTGTTCTCGCATATTGGCTCGAATTCTAAGGAGGAAAAAAAATGGTGAGTAAAGGCGAAGAACTGTT
TACCGGCGTAGTACCAATTCTTGTTGAACTTGATGGCGACGTGAATGGTCACAAATTCTCGGTCCGCGGT
GAAGGCGAGGGTGACGCAACCAACGGCAAGCTGACGCTGAAATTTATTTGCACCACCGGTAAACTGCCGG
TTCCGTGGCCTACGCTCGTGACCACGTTTGGTTATGGTGTAGCATGCTTTTCCCGTTACCCGGACCACAT
GAAGCAGCATGACTTTTTTAAATCCGCTATGCCGGAAGGTTATGTTCAGGAACGCACCATCAGCTTTAAA
GACGACGGTACGTACAAAACGCGCGCCGAAGTGAAATTTGAAGGTGATACCCTCGTTAACCGCATTGAGC
TGAAGGGCATTGATTTCAAAGAAGATGGTAATATCCTTGGTCATAAACTGGAATACAATTTCAATTCGCA
CAACGTGTATATTACGGCCGATAAGCAGAAAAATGGTATTAAGGCAAATTTCAAAATCCGTCATAACGTG
GAAGACGGTTCCGTCCAGCTTGCTGATCATTACCAGCAGAACACGCCGATTGGCGATGGTCCGGTACTGC
TGCCTGATAACCACTACCTTTCTCACCAGTCAGCACTTTCCAAAGATCCGAACGAAAAACGCGATCATAT
GGTACTGCTCGAGTTTGTAACGGCCGCGGGCATCACCCACGGCATGGACGAACTTTACAAATAAGTCGAC
GGAGGACAGTAATGGCCAAGTTGACCAGTGCCGTTCCGGTGCTGACCGCACGTGACGTCGCCGGAGCAGT
GGAGTTCTGGACCGACCGTCTGGGGTTCTCCCGTGACTTCGTGGAGGACGACTTCGCCGGTGTGGTCCGT
GACGACGTGACCCTGTTCATCAGCGCGGTCCAGGACCAGGTGGTGCCGGACAACACCCTGGCCTGGGTGT
GGGTGCGTGGCCTGGACGAGCTGTACGCCGAGTGGAGCGAAGTCGTGTCCACGAACTTCCGTGACGCCTC
CGGGCCGGCCATGACCGAGATCGGCGAGCAGCCGTGGGGGCGTGAGTTCGCCCTGCGCGACCCGGCCGGC
AACTGCGTGCACTTCGTGGCCGAGGAGCAGGACTGAAAGCTTTAAAAGCCTTATATATTCTTTTTTTTCT
TATAAAACTTAAAACCTTAGAGGCTATTTAAGTTGCTGATTTATATTAATTTTATTGTTCAAACATGAGA
GCTTAGTACGTGAAACATGAGAGCTTAGTACGTTAGCCATGAGAGCTTAGTACGTTAGCCATGAGGGTTT
AGTTCGTTAAACATGAGAGCTTAGTACGTTAAACATGAGAGCTTAGTACGTGAAACATGAGAGCTTAGTA
CGTACTATCAACAGGTTGAACTGCCAACGACTACGCACTAGCCAACAAGAGCTTCAGGGTTGAGATGTGT
ATAAGAGACAGCTGTCTTAATGAATCGGCCAACGCGCGGGGAGAGGCGGTTTGCGTATTGGGCGCTCTTC
CGCTTCCTCGCTCACTGACTCGCTGCGCTCGGTCGTTCGGCTGCGGCGAGCGGTATCAGCTCACTCAAAG
GCGGTAATACGGTTATCCACAGAATCAGGGGATAACGCAGGAAAGAACATGTGAGCAAAAGGCCAGCAAA
AGGCCAGGAACCGTAAAAAGGCCGCGTTGCTGGCGTTTTTCCATAGGCTCCGCCCCCCTGACGAGCATCA
CAAAAATCGACGCTCAAGTCAGAGGTGGCGAAACCCGACAGGACTATAAAGATACCAGGCGTTTCCCCCT
GGAAGCTCCCTCGTGCGCTCTCCTGTTCCGACCCTGCCGCTTACCGGATACCTGTCCGCCTTTCTCCCTT
CGGGAAGCGTGGCGCTTTCTCATAGCTCACGCTGTAGGTATCTCAGTTCGGTGTAGGTCGTTCGCTCCAA
GCTGGGCTGTGTGCACGAACCCCCCGTTCAGCCCGACCGCTGCGCCTTATCCGGTAACTATCGTCTTGAG
TCCAACCCGGTAAGACACGACTTATCGCCACTGGCAGCAGCCACTGGTAACAGGATTAGCAGAGCGAGGT
ATGTAGGCGGTGCTACAGAGTTCTTGAAGTGGTGGCCTAACTACGGCTACACTAGAAGGACAGTATTTGG
TATCTGCGCTCTGCTGAAGCCAGTTACCTTCGGAAAAAGAGTTGGTAGCTCTTGATCCGGCAAACAAACC
ACCGCTGGTAGCGGTGGTTTTTTTGTTTGCAAGCAGCAGATTACGCGCAGAAAAAAAGGATCTCAAGAAG
ATCCTTTGATCTTTTCTACGGGGTCTGACGCTCAGTGGAACGAAAACTCACGTTAAGGGATTTTGGTCAT
GAGATTATCAAAAAGGATCTTCACCTAGATCCTTTTAAATTAAAAATGAAGTTTTAAATCAATCTAAAGT
ATATATGAGTAAACTTGGTCTGACAGTTACCAATGCTTAATCAGTGAGGCACCTATCTCAGCGATCTGTC
TATTTCGTTCATCCATAGTTGCCTGACTCCCCGTCGTGTAGATAACTACGATACGGGAGGGCTTACCATC
TGGCCCCAGTGCTGCAATGATACCGCGAGACCCACGCTCACCGGCTCCAGATTTATCAGCAATAAACCAG
CCAGCCGGAAGGGCCGAGCGCAGAAGTGGTCCTGCAACTTTATCCGCCTCCATCCAGTCTATTAATTGTT
GCCGGGAAGCTAGAGTAAGTAGTTCGCCAGTTAATAGTTTGCGCAACGTTGTTGCCATTGCTACAGGCAT
CGTGGTGTCACGCTCGTCGTTTGGTATGGCTTCATTCAGCTCCGGTTCCCAACGATCAAGGCGAGTTACA
TGATCCCCCATGTTGTGCAAAAAAGCGGTTAGCTCCTTCGGTCCTCCGATCGTTGTCAGAAGTAAGTTGG
CCGCAGTGTTATCACTCATGGTTATGGCAGCACTGCATAATTCTCTTACTGTCATGCCATCCGTAAGATG
CTTTTCTGTGACTGGTGAGTACTCAACCAAGTCATTCTGAGAATAGTGTATGCGGCGACCGAGTTGCTCT
TGCCCGGCGTCAATACGGGATAATACCGCGCCACATAGCAGAACTTTAAAAGTGCTCATCATTGGAAAAC
GTTCTTCGGGGCGAAAACTCTCAAGGATCTTACCGCTGTTGAGATCCAGTTCGATGTAACCCACTCGTGC
ACCCAACTGATCTTCAGCATCTTTTACTTTCACCAGCGTTTCTGGGTGAGCAAAAACAGGAAGGCAAAAT
GCCGCAAAAAAGGGAATAAGGGCGACACGGAAATGTTGAATACTCATACTCTTCCTTTTTCAATATTATT
GAAGCATTTATCAGGGTTATTGTCTCATGAGCGGATACATATTTGAATGTATTTAGAAAAATAAACAAAT
AGGGGTTCCGCGCACATTTCCCCGAAAAGTGCCACCTGACGTCTAAGAAACCATTATTATCATGACATTA
ACCTATAAAAATAGGCGTATCACGAGGCCCTTTCGTC
Features (pLannotate 1.2.2; 12 found; start..end, strand, type, name):
    137..236     +  misc_feature   bom (fragment): basis of mobility region from pBR322
    242..311     -  CDS            lacZα (fragment): LacZα fragment of β-galactosidase; lacZ fragment
    309..327     +  misc_feature   Tn5 ME: hyperactive mosaic end for Tn5 transposase recognition (Reznikoff et al., 2004)
    395..1111    +  CDS            Clover: Clover is a basic (constitutively fluorescent) green/yellow fluorescent protein published in 2012, derived from Aequorea victoria. It is reported to be a rapidly-maturing weak dimer with high acid sensitivity.
   1132..1503    +  CDS            ble: BLE_STRHI - Experimental evidence at protein level: Swiss-Prot protein existence level 1. Binding protein with a strong affinity to the bleomycin family of antibiotics. From Streptoalloteichus hindustanus.
   1506..1774    -  rep_origin     R6K γ ori (fragment): γ replication origin from E. coli plasmid R6K; requires the R6K initiator protein pi for replication
   1813..1831    -  misc_feature   Tn5 ME: hyperactive mosaic end for Tn5 transposase recognition (Reznikoff et al., 2004)
   1837..1885    -  CDS            lacI (fragment): lac repressor; lacI; The lac repressor binds to the lac operator to inhibit transcription in E. coli. This inhibition can be relieved by adding lactose or isopropyl-β-D-thiogalactopyranoside (IPTG).
   2068..2656    -  rep_origin     ori: high-copy-number ColE1/pMB1/pBR322/pUC origin of replication
   2827..3687    -  CDS            AmpR: β-lactamase; bla; confers resistance to ampicillin, carbenicillin, and related antibiotics
   3688..3792    -  promoter       AmpR promoter: bla
   3887..35      +  CDS            rop (fragment) (across the origin): Rop protein, which maintains plasmids at low copy number; rop
