>Addgene plasmid #120329 | pMOD3-mClover-Sh_ble | addgene full sequence | sequence record 232343 | Addgene NGS Result
TCGCGCGTTTCGGTGATGACGGTGAAAACCTCTGACACATGCAGCTCCCGGAGACGGTCACAGCTTGTCT
GTAAGCGGATGCCGGGAGCAGACAAGCCCGTCAGGGCGCGTCAGCGGGTGTTGGCGGGTGTCGGGGCTGG
CTTAACTATGCGGCATCAGAGCAGATTGTACTGAGAGTGCACCATATGCGGTGTGAAATACCGCACAGAT
GCGTAAGGAGAAAATACCGCATCAGGCGCCATTCGCCATTCAGGCTGCGCAACTGTTGGGAAGGGCGATC
GGTGCGGGCCTCTTCGCTATTACGACAGCTGTCTCTTATACACATCTCAACCATCATCGATGAATTTTCT
MGGGKRTYCYCGSRTAYYGNGCTCGAATTCTAAGGAGGAAAAAAAATGGTGAGTAAAGGCGAAGAACTGT
TTACCGGCGTAGTACCAATTCTTGTTGAACTTGATGGCGACGTGAATGGTCACAAATTCTCGGTCCGCGG
TGAAGGCGAGGGTGACGCAACCAACGGCAAGCTGACGCTGAAATTTATTTGCACCACCGGTAAACTGCCG
GTTCCGTGGCCTACGCTCGTGACCACGTTTGGTTATGGTGTAGCATGCTTTTCCCGTTACCCGGACCACA
TGAAGCAGCATGACTTTTTTAAATCCGCTATGCCGGAAGGTTATGTTCAGGAACGCACCATCAGCTTTAA
AAACGACGGTACGTACAAAACGCGCGCCGAAGTGAAATTTGAAGGTGATACCCTCGTTAACCGCATTGAG
CTGAAGGGCATTGATTTCAAAGAAGATGGTAATATCCTTGGTCATAAACTGGAATACAATTTCAATTCGC
ACAACGTGTATATTACGGCCGATAAGCAGAAAAATGGTATTAAGGCAAATTTCAAAATCCGTCATAACGT
GGAAGACGGTTCCGTCCAGCTTGCTGATCATTACCAGCAGAACACGCCGATTGGCGATGGTCCGGTACTG
CTGCCTGATAACCACTACCTTTCTCACCAGTCAGCACTTTCCAAAGATCCGAACGAAAAACGCGATCATA
TGGTACTGCTCGAGTTTGTAACGGCCGCGGGCATCACCCACGGCATGGACGAACTTTACAAATAAGTCGA
CGGAGGACAGTAATGGCCAAGTTGACCAGTGCCGTTCCGGTGCTGACCGCACGTGACGTCGCCGGAGCAG
TGGAGTTCTGGACCGACCGTCTGGGGTTCTCCCGTGACTTCGTGGAGGACGACTTCGCCGGTGTGGTCCG
TGACGACGTGACCCTGTTCATCAGCGCGGTCCAGGACCAGGTGGTGCCGGACAACACCCTGGCCTGGGTG
TGGGTGCGTGGCCTGGACGAGCTGTACGCCGAGTGGAGCGAAGTCGTGTCCACGAACTTCCGTGACGCCT
CCGGGCCGGCCATGACCGAGATCGGCGAGCAGCCATGGGGGCGTGAGTTCGCCCTGCGCGACCCGGCCGG
CAACTGCGTGCACTTCGTGGCCGAGGAGCAGGACTGAAAGCTTTAAAAGCCTTATATATTCTTTTTTTTC
TTATAAAACTTAAAACCTTAGAGGCTATTTAAGTTGCTGATTTATATTAATTTTATTGTTCAAACATGAG
AGCTTAGTACGTGAAACATGAGAGCTTAGTACGTTAGCCATGAGAGCTTAGTACGTTAGCCATGAGGGTT
TAGTTCGTTAAACATGAGAGCTTAGTACGTTAAACATGAGAGCTTAGTACGTGAAACATGAGAGCTTAGT
ACGTACTATCAACAGGTTGAACTGCCAACGACTACGCACTAGCCAACAAGAGCTTCAGGGTTGAGATGTG
TATAAGAGACAGCTGTCTTAATGAATCGGCCAACGCGCGGGGAGAGGCGGTTTGCGTATTGGGCGCTCTT
CCGCTTCCTCGCTCACTGACTCGCTGCGCTCGGTCGTTCGGCTGCGGCGAGCGGTATCAGCTCACTCAAA
GGCGGTAATACGGTTATCCACAGAATCAGGGGATAACGCAGGAAAGAACATGTGAGCAAAAGGCCAGCAA
AAGGCCAGGAACCGTAAAAAGGCCGCGTTGCTGGCGTTTTTCCATAGGCTCCGCCCCCCTGACGAGCATC
ACAAAAATCGACGCTCAAGTCAGAGGTGGCGAAACCCGACAGGACTATAAAGATACCAGGCGTTTCCCCC
TGGAAGCTCCCTCGTGCGCTCTCCTGTTCCGACCCTGCCGCTTACCGGATACCTGTCCGCCTTTCTCCCT
TCGGGAAGCGTGGCGCTTTCTCATAGCTCACGCTGTAGGTATCTCAGTTCGGTGTAGGTCGTTCGCTCCA
AGCTGGGCTGTGTGCACGAACCCCCCGTTCAGCCCGACCGCTGCGCCTTATCCGGTAACTATCGTCTTGA
GTCCAACCCGGTAAGACACGACTTATCGCCACTGGCAGCAGCCACTGGTAACAGGATTAGCAGAGCGAGG
TATGTAGGCGGTGCTACAGAGTTCTTGAAGTGGTGGCCTAACTACGGCTACACTAGAAGAACAGTATTTG
GTATCTGCGCTCTGCTGAAGCCAGTTACCTTCGGAAAAAGAGTTGGTAGCTCTTGATCCGGCAAACAAAC
CACCGCTGGTAGCGGTGGTTTTTTTGTTTGCAAGCAGCAGATTACGCGCAGAAAAAAAGGATCTCAAGAA
GATCCTTTGATCTTTTCTACGGGGTCTGACGCTCAGTGGAACGAAAACTCACGTTAAGGGATTTTGGTCA
TGAGATTATCAAAAAGGATCTTCACCTAGATCCTTTTAAATTAAAAATGAAGTTTTAAATCAATCTAAAG
TATATATGAGTAAACTTGGTCTGACAGTTACCAATGCTTAATCAGTGAGGCACCTATCTCAGCGATCTGT
CTATTTCGTTCATCCATAGTTGCCTGACTCCCCGTCGTGTAGATAACTACGATACGGGAGGGCTTACCAT
CTGGCCCCAGTGCTGCAATGATACCGCGAGACCCACGCTCACCGGCTCCAGATTTATCAGCAATAAACCA
GCCAGCCGGAAGGGCCGAGCGCAGAAGTGGTCCTGCAACTTTATCCGCCTCCATCCAGTCTATTAATTGT
TGCCGGGAAGCTAGAGTAAGTAGTTCGCCAGTTAATAGTTTGCGCAACGTTGTTGCCATTGCTACAGGCA
TCGTGGTGTCACGCTCGTCGTTTGGTATGGCTTCATTCAGCTCCGGTTCCCAACGATCAAGGCGAGTTAC
ATGATCCCCCATGTTGTGCAAAAAAGCGGTTAGCTCCTTCGGTCCTCCGATCGTTGTCAGAAGTAAGTTG
GCCGCAGTGTTATCACTCATGGTTATGGCAGCACTGCATAATTCTCTTACTGTCATGCCATCCGTAAGAT
GCTTTTCTGTGACTGGTGAGTACTCAACCAAGTCATTCTGAGAATAGTGTATGCGGCGACCGAGTTGCTC
TTGCCCGGCGTCAATACGGGATAATACCGCGCCACATAGCAGAACTTTAAAAGTGCTCATCATTGGAAAA
CGTTCTTCGGGGCGAAAACTCTCAAGGATCTTACCGCTGTTGAGATCCAGTTCGATGTAACCCACTCGTG
CACCCAACTGATCTTCAGCATCTTTTACTTTCACCAGCGTTTCTGGGTGAGCAAAAACAGGAAGGCAAAA
TGCCGCAAAAAAGGGAATAAGGGCGACACGGAAATGTTGAATACTCATACTCTTCCTTTTTCAATATTAT
TGAAGCATTTATCAGGGTTATTGTCTCATGAGCGGATACATATTTGAATGTATTTAGAAAAATAAACAAA
TAGGGGTTCCGCGCACATTTCCCCGAAAAGTGCCACCTGACGTCTAAGAAACCATTATTATCATGACATT
AACCTATAAAAATAGGCGTATCACGAGGCCCTTTCGTC
Features (pLannotate 1.2.2; 12 found; start..end, strand, type, name):
    137..236     +  misc_feature   bom (fragment): basis of mobility region from pBR322
    242..311     -  CDS            lacZα (fragment): LacZα fragment of β-galactosidase; lacZ fragment
    309..327     +  misc_feature   Tn5 ME: hyperactive mosaic end for Tn5 transposase recognition (Reznikoff et al., 2004)
    396..1112    +  CDS            Clover: Clover is a basic (constitutively fluorescent) green/yellow fluorescent protein published in 2012, derived from Aequorea victoria. It is reported to be a rapidly-maturing weak dimer with high acid sensitivity.
   1133..1504    +  CDS            ble: BLE_STRHI - Experimental evidence at protein level: Swiss-Prot protein existence level 1. Binding protein with a strong affinity to the bleomycin family of antibiotics. From Streptoalloteichus hindustanus.
   1507..1775    -  rep_origin     R6K γ ori (fragment): γ replication origin from E. coli plasmid R6K; requires the R6K initiator protein pi for replication
   1814..1832    -  misc_feature   Tn5 ME: hyperactive mosaic end for Tn5 transposase recognition (Reznikoff et al., 2004)
   1838..1886    -  CDS            lacI (fragment): lac repressor; lacI; The lac repressor binds to the lac operator to inhibit transcription in E. coli. This inhibition can be relieved by adding lactose or isopropyl-β-D-thiogalactopyranoside (IPTG).
   2069..2657    -  rep_origin     ori: high-copy-number ColE1/pMB1/pBR322/pUC origin of replication
   2828..3688    -  CDS            AmpR: β-lactamase; bla; confers resistance to ampicillin, carbenicillin, and related antibiotics
   3689..3793    -  promoter       AmpR promoter: bla
   3888..35      +  CDS            rop (fragment) (across the origin): Rop protein, which maintains plasmids at low copy number; rop
