[The description below was written by a language model from this plasmid's Addgene catalogue record and pLannotate feature annotations shown in this document.]
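Description:
pMOD3-mClover-Sh_ble is a Tn5 transposon construction vector built on the Epicentre pMOD3 backbone and designed as a bacterial promoter trap with a fluorescent readout. The plasmid is maintained in E. coli at high copy through a ColE1/pUC-type origin and is selected with ampicillin via the β-lactamase gene and its native promoter. Short remnants of bom, rop, lacZα and lacI are also annotated, but these are backbone fragments with no evident functional role.

The working part lies between two 19-bp hyperactive Tn5 mosaic ends, which are the recognition sites for Tn5 transposase and define the segment that can be mobilised. Within this segment, a promoterless mClover (green/yellow Aequorea-derived fluorescent protein) coding sequence sits just inside one mosaic end. It is followed in the same orientation by the Sh ble gene from Streptoalloteichus hindustanus, whose product binds bleomycin-family antibiotics and provides phleomycin selection. A fragment of the R6K γ origin, which depends on the pi initiator protein, is also present in the transposable segment. The record lists no promoter for the insert, and none is annotated upstream of either coding sequence. Expression is therefore expected to depend on the transposon landing downstream of an active host promoter, so that fluorescence reports the activity of the trapped promoter; whether ble is likewise expressed only by read-through is not stated.

The mClover carries a D103N substitution that the depositor reports has no effect on function. The insert was cloned between EcoRI and HindIII sites. The depositor and sequencing-derived records differ by a single nucleotide in length and show the same feature layout. The associated work concerns intracellular Brucella neotomae and Legionella pneumophila.
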