Addgene plasmid #120329: pMOD3-mClover-Sh_ble
Purpose: Bacterial mClover promoter trap
Depositing lab: James Kirby. Depositing organization: Beth Israel Deaconess Medical Center. Publication: Promotion and Rescue of Intracellular Brucella neotomae Replication during Coinfection with Legionella pneumophila. Kang YS, Kirby JE. Infect Immun. 2017 Apr 21;85(5). pii: e00991-16. doi: 10.1128/IAI.00991-16. Print 2017 May. PubMed 28264909.
Backbone
  Vector backbone: pMOD3
  Backbone manufacturer: Epicentre
  Vector type: Bacterial Expression
  Selectable markers: Phleomycin
Growth in bacteria
  Bacterial resistance: Ampicillin, 100 μg/mL
  Growth temperature: 37°C
  Growth strain: NEB 5-alpha
  Copy number: High Copy
Gene/Insert
  Gene/Insert name: mClover
  Mutation: D103N (see comment below)
  Promoter: (None)
  Cloning method: Restriction Enzyme; 5′ cloning site EcoRI (unknown if destroyed); 3′ cloning site HindIII (unknown if destroyed)
Terms and licenses: Academic/Nonprofit Terms; Industry Terms: Not Available to Industry
Depositor comments: D103N mutation in mClover does not affect plasmid function.
How to cite: pMOD3-mClover-Sh_ble was a gift from James Kirby (Addgene plasmid # 120329 ; http://n2t.net/addgene:120329 ; RRID:Addgene_120329)
